Addgene plasmid #11610: pcDNA3-HA-ADH
Depositing lab: Steven Johnson.
Backbone
  Vector backbone: pcDNA3-HA
  Backbone manufacturer: invitrogen
  Backbone size w/o insert (bp): 5400
  Vector type: Mammalian Expression
  Selectable markers: Neomycin (select with G418)
Growth in bacteria
  Bacterial resistance: Ampicillin, 100 μg/mL
  Growth temperature: 37°C
  Growth strain: DH5alpha
  Copy number: High Copy
Gene/Insert
  Gene/Insert name: aldehyde dehydrogenase (alt name: ALDH1)
  Species: H. sapiens (human)
  Insert size (bp): 1505
  Mutation: K412I
  GenBank ID: NM_000689
  Entrez Gene: ALDH1A1 (a.k.a. ALDC, ALDH-E1, ALDH1, ALDH11, HEL-9, HEL-S-53e, HEL12, PUMB1, RALDH1)
  Tag / fusion protein: HA (N terminal on backbone)
  Cloning method: Restriction Enzyme; 5′ cloning site Hind III (not destroyed); 3′ cloning site Xba I (not destroyed)
  Sequencing primers: 5′ T7; 3′ SP6
Terms and licenses: Academic/Nonprofit Terms; Industry Terms: Not Available to Industry
How to cite: pcDNA3-HA-ADH was a gift from Steven Johnson (Addgene plasmid # 11610 ; http://n2t.net/addgene:11610 ; RRID:Addgene_11610)
