[The description below was written by a language model from this plasmid's Addgene catalogue record and pLannotate feature annotations shown in this document.]
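Description:
pcDNA3-HA-ADH is a mammalian expression plasmid built on an HA-tagged derivative of the Invitrogen pcDNA3 backbone, carrying the human aldehyde dehydrogenase 1 coding sequence (ALDH1A1). Despite the "ADH" in the name, the insert is recorded as aldehyde dehydrogenase, not alcohol dehydrogenase. The roughly 1.5 kb insert was cloned between HindIII and XbaI sites, both retained, and is listed as carrying a K412I substitution. The record does not explain the functional significance of this change. An HA epitope supplied by the backbone is fused to the N terminus. The feature table does not annotate the tag itself, but a short unannotated stretch lies between the T7 promoter and the start of the ALDH1A1 reading frame, where it would be expected.

Expression in mammalian cells is driven by the human cytomegalovirus immediate early enhancer and promoter, and transcripts are terminated by the bovine growth hormone polyadenylation signal. T7 and SP6 phage promoters flank the insert, serve as sequencing primer sites, and could support in vitro transcription. A separate cassette, with the SV40 early promoter driving the neomycin phosphotransferase gene followed by an SV40 polyadenylation signal, allows G418 selection of stably transfected cells. In E. coli the plasmid is maintained at high copy through a ColE1/pUC-type origin and selected with ampicillin via the β-lactamase gene. An f1 origin is also present for single-stranded DNA production. Small annotated fragments (HIV-1 LTR, ble, lacI, lac promoter/operator, bom) appear to be short sequence matches or backbone remnants rather than functional elements. The construct is suited to transient or stable expression of HA-tagged ALDH1A1 that can be detected or immunoprecipitated through the epitope tag.
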