Features (pLannotate 1.2.2; 21 found; start..end, strand, type, name):
     30..82      -  misc_feature   bom (fragment): basis of mobility region from pBR322
    237..616     +  enhancer       CMV enhancer: human cytomegalovirus immediate early enhancer
    617..820     +  promoter       CMV promoter: human cytomegalovirus (CMV) immediate early promoter
    816..849     +  LTR            5' LTR (truncated) (fragment): truncated 5' long terminal repeat (LTR) from HIV-1
    865..883     +  promoter       T7 promoter: promoter for bacteriophage T7 RNA polymerase
    945..2447    +  CDS            ALDH1A1: AL1A1_HUMAN - Also known as ALDC, ALDH1 From Homo sapiens (Human).
   2466..2484    -  promoter       SP6 promoter: promoter for bacteriophage SP6 RNA polymerase
   2510..2734    +  polyA_signal   bGH poly(A) signal: bovine growth hormone polyadenylation signal
   2738..2759    +  promoter       SV40 promoter (fragment): SV40 enhancer and early promoter
   2780..3208    +  rep_origin     f1 ori (sequence partly withheld): f1 bacteriophage origin of replication; arrow indicates direction of (+) strand synthesis
   3222..3551    +  promoter       SV40 promoter: SV40 enhancer and early promoter
   3618..4409    +  CDS            neo: KKA2_KLEPN - Also known as kan, nptII. Experimental evidence at protein level: Swiss-Prot protein existence level 1. Resistance to kanamycin, neomycin, paromomycin, ribostamycin, butirosin and gentamicin B. From Klebsiella pneumoniae.
   4433..4591    +  CDS            ble (fragment): BLE_KLEPN - Experimental evidence at protein level: Swiss-Prot protein existence level 1. Binding protein with a strong affinity to the bleomycin family of antibiotics. Binds to CL990; an antimitotic-antibiotic compound. From Klebsiella pneumoniae.
   4586..4707    +  polyA_signal   SV40 poly(A) signal: SV40 polyadenylation signal
   4780..4796    -  protein_bind   lac operator: The lac repressor binds to the lac operator to inhibit transcription in E. coli. This inhibition can be relieved by adding lactose or isopropyl-β-D-thiogalactopyranoside (IPTG). lac repressor encoded by lacI
   4804..4834    -  promoter       lac promoter: promoter for the E. coli lac operon
   4849..4870    -  protein_bind   CAP binding site: CAP binding activates transcription in the presence of cAMP. E. coli catabolite activator protein
   4883..4975    -  CDS            lacI (fragment): lac repressor; lacI; The lac repressor binds to the lac operator to inhibit transcription in E. coli. This inhibition can be relieved by adding lactose or isopropyl-β-D-thiogalactopyranoside (IPTG).
   5158..5746    -  rep_origin     ori: high-copy-number ColE1/pMB1/pBR322/pUC origin of replication
   5917..6777    -  CDS            AmpR: β-lactamase; bla; confers resistance to ampicillin, carbenicillin, and related antibiotics
   6778..6882    -  promoter       AmpR promoter: bla
>Addgene plasmid #11610 | pcDNA3-HA-ADH | addgene full sequence | sequence record 232087 | Addgene NGS Result
TCGACGGATCGGGAGATCTCCCGATCCCCTATGGTGCACTCTCAGTACAATCTGCTCTGATGCCGCATAG
TTAAGCCAGTATCTGCTCCCTGCTTGTGTGTTGGAGGTCGCTGAGTAGTGCGCGAGCAAAATTTAAGCTA
CAACAAGGCAAGGCTTGACCGACAATTGCATGAAGAATCTGCTTAGGGTTAGGCGTTTTGCGCTGCTTCG
CGATGTACGGGCCAGATATACGCGTTGACATTGATTATTGACTAGTTATTAATAGTAATCAATTACGGGG
TCATTAGTTCATAGCCCATATATGGAGTTCCGCGTTACATAACTTACGGTAAATGGCCCGCCTGGCTGAC
CGCCCAACGACCCCCGCCCATTGACGTCAATAATGACGTATGTTCCCATAGTAACGCCAATAGGGACTTT
CCATTGACGTCAATGGGTGGAGTATTTACGGTAAACTGCCCACTTGGCAGTACATCAAGTGTATCATATG
CCAAGTACGCCCCCTATTGACGTCAATGACGGTAAATGGCCCGCCTGGCATTATGCCCAGTACATGACCT
TATGGGACTTTCCTACTTGGCAGTACATCTACGTATTAGTCATCGCTATTACCATGGTGATGCGGTTTTG
GCAGTACATCAATGGGCGTGGATAGCGGTTTGACTCACGGGGATTTCCAAGTCTCCACCCCATTGACGTC
AATGGGAGTTTGTTTTGGCACCAAAATCAACGGGACTTTCCAAAATGTCGTAACAACTCCGCCCCATTGA
CGCAAATGGGCGGTAGGCGTGTACGGTGGGAGGTCTATATAAGCAGAGCTCTCTGGCTAACTAGAGAACC
CACTGCTTACTGGCTTATCGAAATTAATACGACTCACTATAGGGAGACCCAAGCTTGCCGCCACCATGTA
CCCTTATGATGTGCCAGATTATGCCTCTGAATTCATGTCATCCTCAGGCACGCCAGACTTACCTGTCCTA
CTCACCGATTTGAAGATTCAATATACTAAGATCTTCATAAACAATGAATGGCATGATTCAGTGAGTGGCA
AGAAATTTCCTGTCTTTAATCCTGCAACTGAGGAGGAGCTCTGCCAGGTAGAAGAAGGAGATAAGGAGGA
TGTTGACAAGGCAGTGAAGGCCGCAAGACAGGCTTTTCAGATTGGATCCCCGTGGCGTACTATGGATGCT
TCCGAGAGGGGGCGACTATTATACAAGTTGGCTGATTTAATCGAAAGAGATCGTCTGCTGCTGGCGACAA
TGGAGTCAATGAATGGTGGAAAACTCTATTCCAATGCATATCTGAATGATTTAGCAGGCTGCATCAAAAC
ATTGCGCTACTGTGCAGGTTGGGCTGACAAGATCCAGGGCCGTACAATACCAATTGATGGAAATTTTTTT
ACATATACAAGACATGAACCTATTGGTGTATGTGGCCAAATCATTCCTTGGAATTTCCCGTTGGTTATGC
TCATTTGGAAGATAGGGCCTGCACTGAGCTGTGGAAACACAGTGGTTGTCAAACCAGCAGAGCAAACTCC
TCTCACTGCTCTCCACGTGGCATCTTTAATAAAAGAGGCAGGGTTTCCTCCTGGAGTAGTGAATATTGTT
CCTGGTTATGGGCCTACAGCAGGGGCAGCCATTTCTTCTCACATGGATATAGACAAAGTAGCCTTCACAG
GATCAACAGAGGTTGGCAAGTTGATCAAAGAAGCTGCCGGGAAAAGCAATCTGAAGAGGGTGACCCTGGA
GCTTGGAGGAAAGAGCCCTTGCATTGTGTTAGCTGATGCCGACTTGGACAATGCTGTTGAATTTGCACAC
CATGGGGTATTCTACCACCAGGGCCAGTGTTGTATAGCCGCATCCAGGATTTTTGTGGAAGAATCAATTT
ATGATGAGTTTGTTCGAAGGAGTGTTGAGCGGGCTAAGAAGTATATCCTTGGAAATCCTCTGACCCCAGG
AGTCACTCAAGGCCCTCAGATTGACAAGGAACAATATGATAAAATACTCGACCTCATTGAGAGTGGGAAG
AAAGAAGGGGCCAAACTGGAATGTGGAGGAGGCCCGTGGGGGAATAAAGGCTACTTTGTCCAGCCCACAG
TGTTCTCTAATGTTACAGATGAGATGCGCATTGCCAAAGAGGAGATTTTTGGACCAGTGCAGCAAATCAT
GAAGTTTATATCTTTAGATGACGTGATCAAAAGAGCAAACAATACTTTCTATGGCTTATCAGCAGGAGTG
TTTACCAAAGACATTGATAAAGCCATAACAATCTCCTCTGCTCTGCAGGCAGGAACAGTGTGGGTGAATT
GCTATGGCGTGGTAAGTGCCCAGTGCCCCTTTGGTGGATTCAAGATGTCTGGAAATGGAAGAGAACTGGG
AGAGTACGGTTTCCATGAATATACAGAGGTCAAAACAGTCACAGTGAAAATCTCTCAGAAGAACTCATAA
TCTAGAGGGCCCTATTCTATAGTGTCACCTAAATGCTAGAGCTCGCTGATCAGCCTCGACTGTGCCTTCT
AGTTGCCAGCCATCTGTTGTTTGCCCCTCCCCCGTGCCTTCCTTGACCCTGGAAGGTGCCACTCCCACTG
TCCTTTCCTAATAAAATGAGGAAATTGCATCGCATTGTCTGAGTAGGTGTCATTCTATTCTGGGGGGTGG
GGTGGGGCAGGACAGCAAGGGGGAGGATTGGGAAGACAATAGCAGGCATGCTGGGGATGCGGTGGGCTCT
ATGGCTTCTGAGGCGGAAAGAACCAGCTGGGGCTCTAGGGGGTATCCCC
[124 nt withheld, positions 2780-2903]
C
[91 nt withheld, positions 2905-2995]
A
[49 nt withheld, positions 2997-3045]
CCTTTGACGTTGGAGTCCACGTTCTTT
[37 nt withheld, positions 3073-3109]
ACCCTATCTCGGTCTATTCTTTTGATTTATAAGGGATTTTGCCGATTTCGGCCTATTGGTTAAAAAATGA
GCTGATTTAACAAAAATTTAACGCGAATTAATTCTGTGGAATGTGTGTCAGTTAGGGTGTGGAAAGTCCC
CAGGCTCCCCAGCAGGCAGAAGTATGCAAAGCATGCATCTCAATTAGTCAGCAACCAGGTGTGGAAAGTC
CCCAGGCTCCCCAGCAGGCAGAAGTATGCAAAGCATGCATCTCAATTAGTCAGCAACCATAGTCCCGCCC
CTAACTCCGCCCATCCCGCCCCTAACTCCGCCCAGTTCCGCCCATTCTCCGCCCCATGGCTGACTAATTT
TTTTTATTTATGCAGAGGCCGAGGCCGCCTCTGCCTCTGAGCTATTCCAGAAGTAGTGAGGAGGCTTTTT
TGGAGGCCTAGGCTTTTGCAAAAAGCTCCCGGGAGCTTGTATATCCATTTTCGGATCTGATCAAGAGACA
GGATGAGGATCGTTTCGCATGATTGAACAAGATGGATTGCACGCAGGTTCTCCGGCCGCTTGGGTGGAGA
GGCTATTCGGCTATGACTGGGCACAACAGACAATCGGCTGCTCTGATGCCGCCGTGTTCCGGCTGTCAGC
GCAGGGGCGCCCGGTTCTTTTTGTCAAGACCGACCTGTCCGGTGCCCTGAATGAACTGCAGGACGAGGCA
GCGCGGCTATCGTGGCTGGCCACGACGGGCGTTCCTTGCGCAGCTGTGCTCGACGTTGTCACTGAAGCGG
GAAGGGACTGGCTGCTATTGGGCGAAGTGCCGGGGCAGGATCTCCTGTCATCTCACCTTGCTCCTGCCGA
GAAAGTATCCATCATGGCTGATGCAATGCGGCGGCTGCATACGCTTGATCCGGCTACCTGCCCATTCGAC
CACCAAGCGAAACATCGCATCGAGCGAGCACGTACTCGGATGGAAGCCGGTCTTGTCGATCAGGATGATC
TGGACGAAGAGCATCAGGGGCTCGCGCCAGCCGAACTGTTCGCCAGGCTCAAGGCGCGCATGCCCGACGG
CGAGGATCTCGTCGTGACCCATGGCGATGCCTGCTTGCCGAATATCATGGTGGAAAATGGCCGCTTTTCT
GGATTCATCGACTGTGGCCGGCTGGGTGTGGCGGACCGCTATCAGGACATAGCGTTGGCTACCCGTGATA
TTGCTGAAGAGCTTGGCGGCGAATGGGCTGACCGCTTCCTCGTGCTTTACGGTATCGCCGCTCCCGATTC
GCAGCGCATCGCCTTCTATCGCCTTCTTGACGAGTTCTTCTGAGCGGGACTCTGGGGTTCGAAATGACCG
ACCAAGCGACGCCCAACCTGCCATCACGAGATTTCGATTCCACCGCCGCCTTCTATGAAAGGTTGGGCTT
CGGAATCGTTTTCCGGGACGCCGGCTGGATGATCCTCCAGCGCGGGGATCTCATGCTGGAGTTCTTCGCC
CACCCCAACTTGTTTATTGCAGCTTATAATGGTTACAAATAAAGCAATAGCATCACAAATTTCACAAATA
AAGCATTTTTTTCACTGCATTCTAGTTGTGGTTTGTCCAAACTCATCAATGTATCTTATCATGTCTGTAT
ACCGTCGACCTCTAGCTAGAGCTTGGCGTAATCATGGTCATAGCTGTTTCCTGTGTGAAATTGTTATCCG
CTCACAATTCCACACAACATACGAGCCGGAAGCATAAAGTGTAAAGCCTGGGGTGCCTAATGAGTGAGCT
AACTCACATTAATTGCGTTGCGCTCACTGCCCGCTTTCCAGTCGGGAAACCTGTCGTGCCAGCTGCATTA
ATGAATCGGCCAACGCGCGGGGAGAGGCGGTTTGCGTATTGGGCGCTCTTCCGCTTCCTCGCTCACTGAC
TCGCTGCGCTCGGTCGTTCGGCTGCGGCGAGCGGTATCAGCTCACTCAAAGGCGGTAATACGGTTATCCA
CAGAATCAGGGGATAACGCAGGAAAGAACATGTGAGCAAAAGGCCAGCAAAAGGCCAGGAACCGTAAAAA
GGCCGCGTTGCTGGCGTTTTTCCATAGGCTCCGCCCCCCTGACGAGCATCACAAAAATCGACGCTCAAGT
CAGAGGTGGCGAAACCCGACAGGACTATAAAGATACCAGGCGTTTCCCCCTGGAAGCTCCCTCGTGCGCT
CTCCTGTTCCGACCCTGCCGCTTACCGGATACCTGTCCGCCTTTCTCCCTTCGGGAAGCGTGGCGCTTTC
TCATAGCTCACGCTGTAGGTATCTCAGTTCGGTGTAGGTCGTTCGCTCCAAGCTGGGCTGTGTGCACGAA
CCCCCCGTTCAGCCCGACCGCTGCGCCTTATCCGGTAACTATCGTCTTGAGTCCAACCCGGTAAGACACG
ACTTATCGCCACTGGCAGCAGCCACTGGTAACAGGATTAGCAGAGCGAGGTATGTAGGCGGTGCTACAGA
GTTCTTGAAGTGGTGGCCTAACTACGGCTACACTAGAAGAACAGTATTTGGTATCTGCGCTCTGCTGAAG
CCAGTTACCTTCGGAAAAAGAGTTGGTAGCTCTTGATCCGGCAAACAAACCACCGCTGGTAGCGGTGGTT
TTTTTGTTTGCAAGCAGCAGATTACGCGCAGAAAAAAAGGATCTCAAGAAGATCCTTTGATCTTTTCTAC
GGGGTCTGACGCTCAGTGGAACGAAAACTCACGTTAAGGGATTTTGGTCATGAGATTATCAAAAAGGATC
TTCACCTAGATCCTTTTAAATTAAAAATGAAGTTTTAAATCAATCTAAAGTATATATGAGTAAACTTGGT
CTGACAGTTACCAATGCTTAATCAGTGAGGCACCTATCTCAGCGATCTGTCTATTTCGTTCATCCATAGT
TGCCTGACTCCCCGTCGTGTAGATAACTACGATACGGGAGGGCTTACCATCTGGCCCCAGTGCTGCAATG
ATACCGCGAGACCCACGCTCACCGGCTCCAGATTTATCAGCAATAAACCAGCCAGCCGGAAGGGCCGAGC
GCAGAAGTGGTCCTGCAACTTTATCCGCCTCCATCCAGTCTATTAATTGTTGCCGGGAAGCTAGAGTAAG
TAGTTCGCCAGTTAATAGTTTGCGCAACGTTGTTGCCATTGCTACAGGCATCGTGGTGTCACGCTCGTCG
TTTGGTATGGCTTCATTCAGCTCCGGTTCCCAACGATCAAGGCGAGTTACATGATCCCCCATGTTGTGCA
AAAAAGCGGTTAGCTCCTTCGGTCCTCCGATCGTTGTCAGAAGTAAGTTGGCCGCAGTGTTATCACTCAT
GGTTATGGCAGCACTGCATAATTCTCTTACTGTCATGCCATCCGTAAGATGCTTTTCTGTGACTGGTGAG
TACTCAACCAAGTCATTCTGAGAATAGTGTATGCGGCGACCGAGTTGCTCTTGCCCGGCGTCAATACGGG
ATAATACCGCGCCACATAGCAGAACTTTAAAAGTGCTCATCATTGGAAAACGTTCTTCGGGGCGAAAACT
CTCAAGGATCTTACCGCTGTTGAGATCCAGTTCGATGTAACCCACTCGTGCACCCAACTGATCTTCAGCA
TCTTTTACTTTCACCAGCGTTTCTGGGTGAGCAAAAACAGGAAGGCAAAATGCCGCAAAAAAGGGAATAA
GGGCGACACGGAAATGTTGAATACTCATACTCTTCCTTTTTCAATATTATTGAAGCATTTATCAGGGTTA
TTGTCTCATGAGCGGATACATATTTGAATGTATTTAGAAAAATAAACAAATAGGGGTTCCGCGCACATTT
CCCCGAAAAGTGCCACCTGACG
