>Addgene plasmid #11610 | pcDNA3-HA-ADH | addgene partial sequence | sequence record 18575 | CMV-F 5'-CGCAAATGGGCGGTAGGCGTG-3'
AGCTCTCTGGCTAACTAGAGAACCCACTGCTTACTGGCTTATCGAAATTAATACGACTCACTATAGGGAG
ACCCAAGCTTGCCGCCACCATGTACCCTTATGATGTGCCAGATTATGCCTCTGAATTCATGTCATCCTCA
GGCACGCCAGACTTACCTGTCCTACTCACCGATTTGAAGATTCAATATACTAAGATCTTCATAAACAATG
AATGGCATGATTCAGTGAGTGGCAAGAAATTTCCTGTCTTTAATCCTGCAACTGAGGAGGAGCTCTGCCA
GGTAGAAGAAGGAGATAAGGAGGATGTTGACAAGGCAGTGAAGGCCGCAAGACAGGCTTTTCAGATTGGA
TCCCCGTGGCGTACTATGGATGCTTCCGAGAGGGGGCGACTATTATACAAGTTGGCTGATTTAATCGAAA
GAGATCGTCTGCTGCTGGCGACAATGGAGTCAATGAATGGTGGAAAACTCTATTCCAATGCATATCTGAA
TGATTTAGCAGGCTGCATCAAAACATTGCGCTACTGTGCAGGTTGGGCTGACAAGATCCAGGGCCGTACA
ATACCAATTGATGGAAATTTTTTTACATATACAAGACATGAACCTATTGGTGTATGTGGCCAAATCATTC
CTTGGAATTTCCCGTTGGTTATGCTCATTTGGAAGATAGGGCCTGCACTGAGCTGTGGAAACACAGTGGT
TGTCAAACCAGCAGAGCAAACTCCTCTCACTGCTCTCCACGTGGCATCTT
